>Addgene plasmid #14827 | pRK Smad3N Flag | addgene partial sequence | sequence record 21390 | 14827 with SP6
GGTGTCCNCTCCCAGGTCCAACTGCACCTCGGTTCTATCGATTGAATTCCCCGGGATCCATGTCGTCCAT
CCTGCCTTTCACTCCCCCGATCGTGAAGCGCCTGCTGGGCTGGAAGAAGGGCGAGCAGAACGGGCAGGAG
GAGAAATGGTGCGAGAAGGCGGTCAAGAGCCTGGTCAAGAAACTCAAGAAGACGGGGCAGCTGGACGAGC
TGGAGAAGGCCATCACCACGCAGAACGTCAACACCAAGTGCATCACCATCCCCAGGTCCCTGGATGGCCG
GTTGCAGGTGTCCCATCGGAAGGGGCTCCCTCATGTCATCTACTGCCGCCTGTGGCGATGGCCAGACCTG
CACAGCCACCACGAGCTGCGGGCCATGGAGCTGTGTGAGTTCGCCTTCAATATGAAGAAGGACGAGGTCT
GCGTGAATCCCTACCACTACCAGAGAGTAGAGACACCAGTTCTACCTCCTGTGTTGGTGCCACGCCACAC
AGAGGTCGACATGGACTACAAGGACGACGACGACAAGTGATAAGCTTGGCCGCCATGGCCCAACTTGTTT
ATTGCAGCTTATAATGGTTACAAATAAAGCAATAGCATCACAAATTTCACAAATAAAGCATTTTTTTCAC
TGCATTCTAGTTGTGGTTTGTCCAAACTCATCAATGTATCTTATCATGTCTGGATCGGGAATTAATTCNG
CGCANCANCNTGGNCTGAAAT
