[The description below was written by a language model from this plasmid's Addgene catalogue record.]
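Description:
pRK Smad3N Flag is a mammalian expression plasmid built on the pRK5 backbone (about 4.7 kb without insert). It is maintained in bacteria as a high-copy plasmid under ampicillin selection. The record does not list the promoter, polyadenylation signal or origin of replication, and no feature table is provided. pRK5-family vectors are generally known for driving strong expression in transfected mammalian cells from a CMV promoter, but this is not confirmed here. No mammalian selection marker is recorded. The listing of SP6 as the 5′ sequencing primer implies an SP6 primer site upstream of the cloning region.

The insert is a roughly 440 bp fragment of human SMAD3 encoding amino acids 1-146, cloned between BamHI (5′) and SalI (3′) sites, both of which remain intact. This N-terminal portion corresponds broadly to the MH1 region of the protein, the conserved amino-terminal domain associated with DNA binding in Smad proteins, and it lacks the C-terminal MH2 domain. A Flag epitope supplied by the backbone is fused in frame at the C terminus, so the truncated protein can be detected or immunoprecipitated with anti-Flag antibodies.

The construct comes from work on Smad4/DPC4 as a central mediator of Smad function. A tagged domain fragment like this is suited to mapping which parts of Smad3 are needed for interactions with other Smads and for TGF-β-related signalling in transfected cells. The record itself does not describe specific experiments and refers to the depositor's map for cloning details.
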