Addgene plasmid #14827: pRK Smad3N Flag
Depositing lab: Rik Derynck. Publication: The tumor suppressor Smad4/DPC 4 as a central mediator of Smad function. Zhang Y, Musci T, Derynck R. Curr Biol. 1997 Apr 1. 7(4):270-6. 10.1016/S0960-9822(06)00123-0 PubMed 9094310.
Backbone
  Vector backbone: pRK5
  Backbone manufacturer: Genentech
  Backbone size w/o insert (bp): 4700
  Vector type: Mammalian Expression
Growth in bacteria
  Bacterial resistance: Ampicillin, 100 μg/mL
  Growth temperature: 37°C
  Growth strain: DH5alpha
  Copy number: High Copy
Gene/Insert
  Gene/Insert name: Smad3 N (alt name: Smad3)
  Species: H. sapiens (human)
  Insert size (bp): 440
  Mutation: amino acids 1-146
  Entrez Gene: SMAD3 (a.k.a. HSPC193, HsT17436, JV15-2, LDS1C, LDS3, MADH3, hMAD-3, hSMAD3, mad3)
  Tag / fusion protein: Flag (C terminal on backbone)
  Cloning method: Restriction Enzyme; 5′ cloning site BamHI (not destroyed); 3′ cloning site SalI (not destroyed)
  Sequencing primers: 5′ SP6
Terms and licenses: Academic/Nonprofit Terms; Industry Terms: Not Available to Industry
Depositor comments: See Author's map for cloning details.
How to cite: pRK Smad3N Flag was a gift from Rik Derynck (Addgene plasmid # 14827 ; http://n2t.net/addgene:14827 ; RRID:Addgene_14827)
